>Addgene plasmid #240471 | G-GECO1.2 (F90L) | addgene full sequence | sequence record 490390 | Addgene NGS Result
CTCGCTGCGCTCGGTCGTTCGGCTGCGGCGAGCGGTATCAGCTCACTCAAAGGCGGTAATACGGTTATCC
ACAGAATCAGGGGATAACGCAGGAAAGAACATGTGAGCAAAAGGCCAGCAAAAGGCCAGGAACCGTAAAA
AGGCCGCGTTGCTGGCGTTTTTCCATAGGCTCCGCCCCCCTGACGAGCATCACAAAAATCGACGCTCAAG
TCAGAGGTGGCGAAACCCGACAGGACTATAAAGATACCAGGCGTTTCCCCCTGGAAGCTCCCTCGTGCGC
TCTCCTGTTCCGACCCTGCCGCTTACCGGATACCTGTCCGCCTTTCTCCCTTCGGGAAGCGTGGCGCTTT
CTCATAGCTCACGCTGTAGGTATCTCAGTTCGGTGTAGGTCGTTCGCTCCAAGCTGGGCTGTGTGCACGA
ACCCCCCGTTCAGCCCGACCGCTGCGCCTTATCCGGTAACTATCGTCTTGAGTCCAACCCGGTAAGACAC
GACTTATCGCCACTGGCAGCAGCCACTGGTAACAGGATTAGCAGAGCGAGGTATGTAGGCGGTGCTACAG
AGTTCTTGAAGTGGTGGCCTAACTACGGCTACACTAGAAGAACAGTATTTGGTATCTGCGCTCTGCTGAA
GCCAGTTACCTTCGGAAAAAGAGTTGGTAGCTCTTGATCCGGCAAACAAACCACCGCTGGTAGCGGTGGT
TTTTTTGTTTGCAAGCAGCAGATTACGCGCAGAAAAAAAGGATCTCAAGAAGATCCTTTGATCTTTTCTA
CGGGGTCTGACGCTCAGTGGAACGAAAACTCACGTTAAGGGATTTTGGTCATGAGATTATCAAAAAGGAT
CTTCACCTAGATCCTTTTAAATTAAAAATGAAGTTTTAAATCAATCTAAAGTATATATGAGTAAACTTGG
TCTGACAGTTACCAATGCTTAATCAGTGAGGCACCTATCTCAGCGATCTGTCTATTTCGTTCATCCATAG
TTGCCTGACTCCCCGTCGTGTAGATAACTACGATACGGGAGGGCTTACCATCTGGCCCCAGTGCTGCAAT
GATACCGCGAGACCCACGCTCACCGGCTCCAGATTTATCAGCAATAAACCAGCCAGCCGGAAGGGCCGAG
CGCAGAAGTGGTCCTGCAACTTTATCCGCCTCCATCCAGTCTATTAATTGTTGCCGGGAAGCTAGAGTAA
GTAGTTCGCCAGTTAATAGTTTGCGCAACGTTGTTGCCATTGCTACAGGCATCGTGGTGTCACGCTCGTC
GTTTGGTATGGCTTCATTCAGCTCCGGTTCCCAACGATCAAGGCGAGTTACATGATCCCCCATGTTGTGC
AAAAAAGCGGTTAGCTCCTTCGGTCCTCCGATCGTTGTCAGAAGTAAGTTGGCCGCAGTGTTATCACTCA
TGGTTATGGCAGCACTGCATAATTCTCTTACTGTCATGCCATCCGTAAGATGCTTTTCTGTGACTGGTGA
GTACTCAACCAAGTCATTCTGAGAATAGTGTATGCGGCGACCGAGTTGCTCTTGCCCGGCGTCAATACGG
GATAATACCGCGCCACATAGCAGAACTTTAAAAGTGCTCATCATTGGAAAACGTTCTTCGGGGCGAAAAC
TCTCAAGGATCTTACCGCTGTTGAGATCCAGTTCGATGTAACCCACTCGTGCACCCAACTGATCTTCAGC
ATCTTTTACTTTCACCAGCGTTTCTGGGTGAGCAAAAACAGGAAGGCAAAATGCCGCAAAAAAGGGAATA
AGGGCGACACGGAAATGTTGAATACTCATACTCTTCCTTTTTCAATATTATTGAAGCATTTATCAGGGTT
ATTGTCTCATGAGCGGATACATATTTGAATGTATTTAGAAAAATAAACAAATAGGGGTTCCGCGCACATT
TCCCCGAAAAGTGCCACCTGACGTCGACGGATCGGGAGATCTCCCGATCCCCTATGGTGCACTCTCAGTA
CAATCTGCTCTGATGCCGCATAGTTAAGCCAGTATCTGCTCCCTGCTTGTGTGTTGGAGGTCGCTGAGTA
GTGCGCGAGCAAAATTTAAGCTACAACAAGGCAAGGCTTGACCGACAATTGCATGAAGAATCTGCTTAGG
GTTAGGCGTTTTGCGCTGCTTCGCGATGTACGGGCCAGATATACGCGTTGACATTGATTATTGACTAGTT
ATTAATAGTAATCAATTACGGGGTCATTAGTTCATAGCCCATATATGGAGTTCCGCGTTACATAACTTAC
GGTAAATGGCCCGCCTGGCTGACCGCCCAACGACCCCCGCCCATTGACGTCAATAATGACGTATGTTCCC
ATAGTAACGCCAATAGGGACTTTCCATTGACGTCAATGGGTGGAGTATTTACGGTAAACTGCCCACTTGG
CAGTACATCAAGTGTATCATATGCCAAGTACGCCCCCTATTGACGTCAATGACGGTAAATGGCCCGCCTG
GCATTATGCCCAGTACATGACCTTATGGGACTTTCCTACTTGGCAGTACATCTACGTATTAGTCATCGCT
ATTACCATGGTGATGCGGTTTTGGCAGTACATCAATGGGCGTGGATAGCGGTTTGACTCACGGGGATTTC
CAAGTCTCCACCCCATTGACGTCAATGGGAGTTTGTTTTGGCACCAAAATCAACGGGACTTTCCAAAATG
TCGTAACAACTCCGCCCCATTGACGCAAATGGGCGGTAGGCGTGTACGGTGGGAGGTCTATATAAGCAGA
GCTCTCTGGCTAACTAGAGAACCCACTGCTTACTGGCTTATCGAAATTAATACGACTCACTATAGGGAGA
CCCAAGCTTGGTACCGAGCTCGGATCCACCATGGTCGACTCATCACGTCGTAAGTGGAATAAGACAGGTC
ACGCAGTCAGAGCTATAGGTCGGCTGAGCTCACTCGAGAACGTCTATATCAAGGCCGACGAGCAGAAGAA
CGGCATCAAGGCGTACTTCAAGATCCGCCACAACATCGAGGGCGGCGGCGTGCAGCTCGCCTACCACTAC
CAGCAGAACACCCCCATCGGCGACGGCCCCGTGCTGCTGCCCGACAACCACTACCTGAGCGTGCAGTCCA
TGCTTTCGAAAGACCCCAACGAGAAGCGCGATCACATGGTCCTGCTGGAGTTCGTGACCGCCGCCGGGAT
CACTCTCGGCATGGACGAGCTGTACAAGGGCGGTACCGGAGGGAGCGAATCCATGGTGAGCAAGGGCGAG
GAGCTGTTCACCGGGGTGGTGCCCATCCAGGTCGAGCTGGACGGCGACGTAAACGGCCACAAGTTCAGCG
TGTCCGGCGAGGGTGAGGGCGATGCCACCTACGGCAAGCTGACCCTGAAGTTCATCTGCACCACCGGCAA
GCTGCCCGTGCCCTGGCCCACCCTCGTGACCACCCTGACCTACGGCGTGCAGTGCTTCAGCCGCTACCCC
GACCACATGAAGCAGCACGACTTCTTCAAGTCCGCCATGCCCGAAGGCTACATCCAGGAGCGCACCATCT
TCTTCAAGGGCGACGGCAACTACAAGACCCGCGCCGAGGTGAAGTTCGAGGGCGACACCCTGGTGAACCG
CATCGAGCTGAAGGGCATCGACTTCAAGGAGGACGGCAACATCCTGGGGCACAAGCTGGAGTACAACACG
CGTGACCAACTGACTGAAGAGCAGATCGCAGAATTTAAAGAGGCTTTCTCCCTATTTGACAAGGACGGGG
ATGGGACGATAACAACCAAGGAGCTGGGGACGGTGATGCGGTCTCTGGGGCAGAACCCCACAGAAGCAGA
GCTGCAGGACATGATCAATGAAGTAGATGCCGACGGTGACGGCACAATCGACTTCCCTGAGTTCCTGACA
ATGATGGCAAGAAAAATGAAAGACACAGACAGTGAAGAAGAAATTAGAGAAGCGTTACGTGTGTTTGATA
AGGACGGCAATGGCTACATCGGCGCAGCAGAGCTTCGCCACGTGATGACAAACCTTGGAGAGAAGTTAAC
AGATGAAGAGGTTGATGAAATGATCAGGGTAGCAGACATCGATGGGGATGGTCAGGTAAACTACGAAGAG
TTTGTACAAATGATGACAGCGAAGTAAGAATTCTGCAGATATCCATCACACTGGCGGCCGCTCGAGCATG
CATCTAGAGGGCCCTATTCTATAGTGTCACCTAAATGCTAGAGCTCGCTGATCAGCCTCGACTGTGCCTT
CTAGTTGCCAGCCATCTGTTGTTTGCCCCTCCCCCGTGCCTTCCTTGACCCTGGAAGGTGCCACTCCCAC
TGTCCTTTCCTAATAAAATGAGGAAATTGCATCGCATTGTCTGAGTAGGTGTCATTCTATTCTGGGGGGT
GGGGTGGGGCAGGACAGCAAGGGGGAGGATTGGGAAGACAATAGCAGGCATGCTGGGGATGCGGTGGGCT
CTATGGCTTCTGAGGCGGAAAGAACCAGCTGGGGCTCTAGTCCGGAA
Features (pLannotate 1.2.2; 12 found; start..end, strand, type, name):
    160..748     -  rep_origin     ori: high-copy-number ColE1/pMB1/pBR322/pUC origin of replication
    919..1779    -  CDS            AmpR: β-lactamase; bla; confers resistance to ampicillin, carbenicillin, and related antibiotics
   1780..1884    -  promoter       AmpR promoter: bla
   1943..1995    -  misc_feature   bom (fragment): basis of mobility region from pBR322
   2150..2529    +  enhancer       CMV enhancer: human cytomegalovirus immediate early enhancer
   2530..2733    +  promoter       CMV promoter: human cytomegalovirus (CMV) immediate early promoter
   2729..2762    +  LTR            5' LTR (truncated) (fragment): truncated 5' long terminal repeat (LTR) from HIV-1
   2778..2796    +  promoter       T7 promoter: promoter for bacteriophage T7 RNA polymerase
   2826..4085    +  CDS            GCaMP6f (fragment): improved fluorescent protein-based calcium sensor (Chen et al., 2013)
   4148..4166    -  promoter       SP6 promoter: promoter for bacteriophage SP6 RNA polymerase
   4192..4416    +  polyA_signal   bGH poly(A) signal: bovine growth hormone polyadenylation signal
   4420..4441    +  promoter       SV40 promoter (fragment): SV40 enhancer and early promoter
