[The description below was written by a language model from this plasmid's Addgene catalogue record and pLannotate feature annotations shown in this document.]
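Description:
G-GECO1.2 (F90L) is a compact mammalian expression plasmid of about 4.5 kb, built on a backbone recorded only as a custom vector, that encodes a low-affinity, cytosolic green genetically encoded calcium indicator (GECI). It is propagated in E. coli through a high-copy ColE1/pUC-type origin and selected with ampicillin via the β-lactamase gene and its native promoter. No mammalian selection marker is annotated; only a very short SV40 promoter fragment remains downstream of the expression cassette, so the plasmid appears suited to transient expression.

The roughly 1.26 kb synthetic insert is driven by the human cytomegalovirus immediate-early enhancer and promoter and terminated by the bovine growth hormone polyadenylation signal. T7 and SP6 phage promoters flank the coding region and serve as priming or in vitro transcription sites. The automated annotation labels the open reading frame as a GCaMP6f fragment, which reflects the shared architecture of these sensors (a circularly permuted GFP joined to calmodulin and a calmodulin-binding peptide) rather than the actual identity of the insert, which the catalogue gives as G-GECO1.2. A brief "truncated HIV-1 5′ LTR" hit overlapping the end of the CMV promoter is likewise probably a similarity artefact, as no other lentiviral elements are present.

The defining change is a phenylalanine-to-leucine substitution at residue 359 in GECO numbering, corresponding to F90 of calmodulin. According to the record, the construct is a low-affinity indicator. Such sensors are useful for reporting high local calcium concentrations that would saturate higher-affinity probes. The associated publication concerns optical profiling of calcium nanodomains generated by the lysosomal channels TPC2 and TRPML1.
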