Addgene plasmid #240471: G-GECO1.2 (F90L)
Purpose: Low-affinity green GECI (cytosolic)
Depositing lab: Antony Galione. Depositing organization: University of Oxford. Publication: Optical profiling of autonomous Ca(2+) nanodomains generated by lysosomal TPC2 and TRPML1. Davis LC, Morgan AJ, Galione A. Cell Calcium. 2023 Dec;116:102801. doi: 10.1016/j.ceca.2023.102801. Epub 2023 Sep 18. PubMed 37742482.
Backbone
  Vector backbone: Custom Vector
  Backbone size w/o insert (bp): 3200
  Total vector size (bp): 4457
  Vector type: Mammalian Expression
Growth in bacteria
  Bacterial resistance: Ampicillin, 100 μg/mL
  Growth temperature: 37°C
  Growth strain: DH5alpha
  Copy number: High Copy
Gene/Insert
  Gene/Insert name: G-GECO1.2 (F90L)
  Species: Synthetic
  Insert size (bp): 1257
  Mutation: Mutated phenylalanine 359 to leucine (GECO numbering) corresponding to the F90 of calmodulin
  Promoter: CMV
  Cloning method: Other
  Sequencing primers: 5′ TAATACGACTCACTATAGGG; 3′ TAGAAGGCACAGTCGAGG
Terms and licenses: Academic/Nonprofit Terms; Industry Terms: Not Available to Industry
How to cite: G-GECO1.2 (F90L) was a gift from Antony Galione (Addgene plasmid # 240471 ; http://n2t.net/addgene:240471 ; RRID:Addgene_240471)
